>Addgene plasmid #218122 | pET15b-RvLEAMshort | addgene full sequence | sequence record 430077 | Addgene NGS Result
AAAAAAACCACCGCTACCAGCGGTGGTTTGTTTGCCGGATCAAGAGCTACCAACTCTTTTTCCGAAGGTA
ACTGGCTTCAGCAGAGCGCAGATACCAAATACTGTCCTTCTAGTGTAGCCGTAGTTAGGCCACCACTTCA
AGAACTCTGTAGCACCGCCTACATACCTCGCTCTGCTAATCCTGTTACCAGTGGCTGCTGCCAGTGGCGA
TAAGTCGTGTCTTACCGGGTTGGACTCAAGACGATAGTTACCGGATAAGGCGCAGCGGTCGGGCTGAACG
GGGGGTTCGTGCACACAGCCCAGCTTGGAGCGAACGACCTACACCGAACTGAGATACCTACAGCGTGAGC
TATGAGAAAGCGCCACGCTTCCCGAAGGGAGAAAGGCGGACAGGTATCCGGTAAGCGGCAGGGTCGGAAC
AGGAGAGCGCACGAGGGAGCTTCCAGGGGGAAACGCCTGGTATCTTTATAGTCCTGTCGGGTTTCGCCAC
CTCTGACTTGAGCGTCGATTTTTGTGATGCTCGTCAGGGGGGCGGAGCCTATGGAAAAACGCCAGCAACG
CGGCCTTTTTACGGTTCCTGGCCTTTTGCTGGCCTTTTGCTCACATGTTCTTTCCTGCGTTATCCCCTGA
TTCTGTGGATAACCGTATTACCGCCTTTGAGTGAGCTGATACCGCTCGCCGCAGCCGAACGACCGAGCGC
AGCGAGTCAGTGAGCGAGGAAGCGGAAGAGCGCCTGATGCGGTATTTTCTCCTTACGCATCTGTGCGGTA
TTTCACACCGCAATGGTGCACTCTCAGTACAATCTGCTCTGATGCCGCATAGTTAAGCCAGTATACACTC
CGCTATCGCTACGTGACTGGGTCATGGCTGCGCCCCGACACCCGCCAACACCCGCTGACGCGCCCTGACG
GGCTTGTCTGCTCCCGGCATCCGCTTACAGACAAGCTGTGACCGTCTCCGGGAGCTGCATGTGTCAGAGG
TTTTCACCGTCATCACCGAAACGCGCGAGGCAGCTGCGGTAAAGCTCATCAGCGTGGTCGTGAAGCGATT
CACAGATGTCTGCCTGTTCATCCGCGTCCAGCTCGTTGAGTTTCTCCAGAAGCGTTAATGTCTGGCTTCT
GATAAAGCGGGCCATGTTAAGGGCGGTTTTTTCCTGTTTGGTCACTGATGCCTCCGTGTAAGGGGGATTT
CTGTTCATGGGGGTAATGATACCGATGAAACGAGAGAGGATGCTCACGATACGGGTTACTGATGATGAAC
ATGCCCGGTTACTGGAACGTTGTGAGGGTAAACAACTGGCGGTATGGATGCGGCGGGACCAGAGAAAAAT
CACTCAGGGTCAATGCCAGCGCTTCGTTAATACAGATGTAGGTGTTCCACAGGGTAGCCAGCAGCATCCT
GCGATGCAGATCCGGAACATAATGGTGCAGGGCGCTGACTTCCGCGTTTCCAGACTTTACGAAACACGGA
AACCGAAGACCATTCATGTTGTTGCTCAGGTCGCAGACGTTTTGCAGCAGCAGTCGCTTCACGTTCGCTC
GCGTATCGGTGATTCATTCTGCTAACCAGTAAGGCAACCCCGCCAGCCTAGCCGGGTCCTCAACGACAGG
AGCACGATCATGCGCACCCGTGGCCAGGACCCAACGCTGCCCGAGATGCGCCGCGTGCGGCTGCTGGAGA
TGGCGGACGCGATGGATATGTTCTGCCAAGGGTTGGTTTGCGCATTCACAGTTCTCCGCAAGAATTGATT
GGCTCCAATTCTTGGAGTGGTGAATCCGTTAGCGAGGTGCCGCCGGCTTCCATTCAGGTCGAGGTGGCCC
GGCTCCATGCACCGCGACGCAACGCGGGGAGGCAGACAAGGTATAGGGCGGCGCCTACAATCCATGCCAA
CCCGTTCCATGTGCTCGCCGAGGCGGCATAAATCGCCGTGACGATCAGCGGTCCAATGATCGAAGTTAGG
CTGGTAAGAGCCGCGAGCGATCCTTGAAGCTGTCCCTGATGGTCGTCATCTACCTGCCTGGACAGCATGG
CCTGCAACGCGGGCATCCCGATGCCGCCGGAAGCGAGAAGAATCATAATGGGGAAGGCCATCCAGCCTCG
CGTCGCGAACGCCAGCAAGACGTAGCCCAGCGCGTCGGCCGCCATGCCGGCGATAATGGCCTGCTTCTCG
CCGAAACGTTTGGTGGCGGGACCAGTGACGAAGGCTTGAGCGAGGGCGTGCAAGATTCCGAATACCGCAA
GCGACAGGCCGATCATCGTCGCGCTCCAGCGAAAGCGGTCCTCGCCGAAAATGACCCAGAGCGCTGCCGG
CACCTGTCCTACGAGTTGCATGATAAAGAAGACAGTCATAAGTGCGGCGACGATAGTCATGCCCCGCGCC
CACCGGAAGGAGCTGACTGGGTTGAAGGCTCTCAAGGGCATCGGTCGAGATCCCGGTGCCTAATGAGTGA
GCTAACTTACATTAATTGCGTTGCGCTCACTGCCCGCTTTCCAGTCGGGAAACCTGTCGTGCCAGCTGCA
TTAATGAATCGGCCAACGCGCGGGGAGAGGCGGTTTGCGTATTGGGCGCCAGGGTGGTTTTTCTTTTCAC
CAGTGAGACGGGCAACAGCTGATTGCCCTTCACCGCCTGGCCCTGAGAGAGTTGCAGCAAGCGGTCCACG
CTGGTTTGCCCCAGCAGGCGAAAATCCTGTTTGATGGTGGTTAACGGCGGGATATAACATGAGCTGTCTT
CGGTATCGTCGTATCCCACTACCGAGATATCCGCACCAACGCGCAGCCCGGACTCGGTAATGGCGCGCAT
TGCGCCCAGCGCCATCTGATCGTTGGCAACCAGCATCGCAGTGGGAACGATGCCCTCATTCAGCATTTGC
ATGGTTTGTTGAAAACCGGACATGGCACTCCAGTCGCCTTCCCGTTCCGCTATCGGCTGAATTTGATTGC
GAGTGAGATATTTATGCCAGCCAGCCAGACGCAGACGCGCCGAGACAGAACTTAATGGGCCCGCTAACAG
CGCGATTTGCTGGTGACCCAATGCGACCAGATGCTCCACGCCCAGTCGCGTACCGTCTTCATGGGAGAAA
ATAATACTGTTGATGGGTGTCTGGTCAGAGACATCAAGAAATAACGCCGGAACATTAGTGCAGGCAGCTT
CCACAGCAATGGCATCCTGGTCATCCAGCGGATAGTTAATGATCAGCCCACTGACGCGTTGCGCGAGAAG
ATTGTGCACCGCCGCTTTACAGGCTTCGACGCCGCTTCGTTCTACCATCGACACCACCACGCTGGCACCC
AGTTGATCGGCGCGAGATTTAATCGCCGCGACAATTTGCGACGGCGCGTGCAGGGCCAGACTGGAGGTGG
CAACGCCAATCAGCAACGACTGTTTGCCCGCCAGTTGTTGTGCCACGCGGTTGGGAATGTAATTCAGCTC
CGCCATCGCCGCTTCCACTTTTTCCCGCGTTTTCGCAGAAACGTGGCTGGCCTGGTTCACCACGCGGGAA
ACGGTCTGATAAGAGACACCGGCATACTCTGCGACATCGTATAACGTTACTGGTTTCACATTCACCACCC
TGAATTGACTCTCTTCCGGGCGCTATCATGCCATACCGCGAAAGGTTTTGCGCCATTCGATGGTGTCCGG
GATCTCGACGCTCTCCCTTATGCGACTCCTGCATTAGGAAGCAGCCCAGTAGTAGGTTGAGGCCGTTGAG
CACCGCCGCCGCAAGGAATGGTGCATGCAAGGAGATGGCGCCCAACAGTCCCCCGGCCACGGGGCCTGCC
ACCATACCCACGCCGAAACAAGCGCTCATGAGCCCGAAGTGGCGAGCCCGATCTTCCCCATCGGTGATGT
CGGCGATATAGGCGCCAGCAACCGCACCTGTGGCGCCGGTGATGCCGGCCACGATGCGTCCGGCGTAGAG
GATCGAGATCTCGATCCCGCGAAATTAATACGACTCACTATAGGGGAATTGTGAGCGGATAACAATTCCC
CTCTAGAAATAATTTTGTTTAACTTTAAGAAGGAGATATACCATGGGCAGCAGCCATCATCATCATCATC
ACAGCAGCGGCCTGGAAGTTCTGTTCCAGGGGCCCGGGAAGGATCTCAAGAATGAAGCCTCGTGGAAAGC
CAAAGGTGTCGCTAACCAAGCCGCTGGAGCATTCGAACGAGCGAAGGATACAGTGAAGGAAGGTGTCCAT
GACATGAAGCGCAGTGGAAGCCGCGTCTTCGAACAAGGACAGGAGGAAGTAGAGGCTGGTGCTCAACACG
CAAAGGCTGGCTATCAGAGTGCCAAGAATGCTGCGCAAGACACTGCCGCAACTCTTAAAGACAAAGCCGG
CAGCGCCTGGAATCAAGCGAAACACGTTGTGGAAGATAAGGGAGAGGATGTTGTTGAAGCAGTCAAGGAC
ACTGCTTCAAAAGTCTGGGGCAAAGCCAAACATGTGGCCGAGGACGTTAAGGAGAACGCGTGAGGATCCG
GCTGCTAACAAAGCCCGAAAGGAAGCTGAGTTGGCTGCTGCCACCGCTGAGCAATAACTAGCATAACCCC
TTGGGGCCTCTAAACGGGTCTTGAGGGGTTTTTTGCTGAAAGGAGGAACTATATCCGGATATCCCGCAAG
AGGCCCGGCAGTACCGGCATAACCAAGCCTATGCCTACAGCATCCAGGGTGACGGTGCCGAGGATGACGA
TGAGCGCATTGTTAGATTTCATACACGGTGCCTGACTGCGTTAGCAATTTAACTGTGATAAACTACCGCA
TTAAAGCTTATCGATGATAAGCTGTCAAACATGAGAATTCTTGAAGACGAAAGGGCCTCGTGATACGCCT
ATTTTTATAGGTTAATGTCATGATAATAATGGTTTCTTAGACGTCAGGTGGCACTTTTCGGGGAAATGTG
CGCGGAACCCCTATTTGTTTATTTTTCTAAATACATTCAAATATGTATCCGCTCATGAGACAATAACCCT
GATAAATGCTTCAATAATATTGAAAAAGGAAGAGTATGAGTATTCAACATTTCCGTGTCGCCCTTATTCC
CTTTTTTGCGGCATTTTGCCTTCCTGTTTTTGCTCACCCAGAAACGCTGGTGAAAGTAAAAGATGCTGAA
GATCAGTTGGGTGCACGAGTGGGTTACATCGAACTGGATCTCAACAGCGGTAAGATCCTTGAGAGTTTTC
GCCCCGAAGAACGTTTTCCAATGATGAGCACTTTTAAAGTTCTGCTATGTGGCGCGGTATTATCCCGTGT
TGACGCCGGGCAAGAGCAACTCGGTCGCCGCATACACTATTCTCAGAATGACTTGGTTGAGTACTCACCA
GTCACAGAAAAGCATCTTACGGATGGCATGACAGTAAGAGAATTATGCAGTGCTGCCATAACCATGAGTG
ATAACACTGCGGCCAACTTACTTCTGACAACGATCGGAGGACCGAAGGAGCTAACCGCTTTTTTGCACAA
CATGGGGGATCATGTAACTCGCCTTGATCGTTGGGAACCGGAGCTGAATGAAGCCATACCAAACGACGAG
CGTGACACCACGATGCCTGCAGCAATGGCAACAACGTTGCGCAAACTATTAACTGGCGAACTACTTACTC
TAGCTTCCCGGCAACAATTAATAGACTGGATGGAGGCGGATAAAGTTGCAGGACCACTTCTGCGCTCGGC
CCTTCCGGCTGGCTGGTTTATTGCTGATAAATCTGGAGCCGGTGAGCGTGGGTCTCGCGGTATCATTGCA
GCACTGGGGCCAGATGGTAAGCCCTCCCGTATCGTAGTTATCTACACGACGGGGAGTCAGGCAACTATGG
ATGAACGAAATAGACAGATCGCTGAGATAGGTGCCTCACTGATTAAGCATTGGTAACTGTCAGACCAAGT
TTACTCATATATACTTTAGATTGATTTAAAACTTCATTTTTAATTTAAAAGGATCTAGGTGAAGATCCTT
TTTGATAATCTCATGACCAAAATCCCTTAACGTGAGTTTTCGTTCCACTGAGCGTCAGACCCCGTAGAAA
AGATCAAAGGATCTTCTTGAGATCCTTTTTTTCTGCGCGTAATCTGCTGCTTGCAAAC
Features (pLannotate 1.2.2; 19 found; start..end, strand, type, name):
    733..872     -  misc_feature   bom: basis of mobility region from pBR322
    974..1165    -  CDS            rop: Rop protein, which maintains plasmids at low copy number; rop
   1182..1562    +  CDS            YPB1_ECOLX: Protein predicted: Swiss-Prot protein existence level 4. From Escherichia coli.
   1804..2428    -  CDS            TcR (fragment): tetracycline efflux protein; tet; confers resistance to tetracycline
   2443..2464    -  protein_bind   CAP binding site: CAP binding activates transcription in the presence of cAMP. E. coli catabolite activator protein
   2477..3559    -  CDS            lacI: lac repressor; lacI; The lac repressor binds to the lac operator to inhibit transcription in E. coli. This inhibition can be relieved by adding lactose or isopropyl-β-D-thiogalactopyranoside (IPTG).
   3560..3637    -  promoter       lacI promoter: lacI
   3645..3924    -  CDS            TcR (fragment): tetracycline efflux protein; tet; confers resistance to tetracycline
   3946..3964    +  promoter       T7 promoter: promoter for bacteriophage T7 RNA polymerase
   3965..3989    +  protein_bind   lac operator: The lac repressor binds to the lac operator to inhibit transcription in E. coli. This inhibition can be relieved by adding lactose or isopropyl-β-D-thiogalactopyranoside (IPTG). lac repressor encoded by lacI
   4004..4026    +  RBS            RBS: efficient ribosome binding site from bacteriophage T7 gene 10 (Olins and Rangwala, 1989)
   4045..4061    +  CDS            capTEV™ (fragment): composite tag for in vivo biotinylation, TEV protease cleavage, and 6xHis tagging
   4099..4503    +  CDS            RvLEAM (fragment): LEAM_RAMVA - Experimental evidence at transcript level: Swiss-Prot protein existence level 2. Mitochondrial heat soluble protein acting as a molecular shield in water-deficient condition. From Ramazzottius varieornatus (Water bear) (Tardigrade).
   4538..4585    +  terminator     T7 terminator: transcription terminator for bacteriophage T7 RNA polymerase
   4608..4712    -  CDS            TcR (fragment): tetracycline efflux protein; tet; confers resistance to tetracycline
   4760..4788    -  promoter       tet promoter: E. coli promoter for tetracycline efflux protein gene
   4901..5005    +  promoter       AmpR promoter: bla
   5006..5866    +  CDS            AmpR: β-lactamase; bla; confers resistance to ampicillin, carbenicillin, and related antibiotics
   6037..547     +  rep_origin     ori (across the origin): high-copy-number ColE1/pMB1/pBR322/pUC origin of replication
