[The description below was written by a language model from this plasmid's Addgene catalogue record and pLannotate feature annotations shown in this document.]
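Description:
pET15b-RvLEAMshort is a bacterial expression plasmid of about 6.1 kb, built on the pET-15b backbone for IPTG-inducible production of a truncated tardigrade protein in E. coli. It replicates from a ColE1/pBR322-type origin. The backbone also carries the rop gene and the bom mobility region, which are typical of pBR322-derived vectors; the catalogue lists the copy number as unknown. Selection is by ampicillin through the β-lactamase gene (AmpR) and its own promoter. Several short tetracycline-resistance fragments and a tet promoter appear in the annotation. These are non-functional remnants of the pBR322 ancestry, not a usable marker.

The insert encodes RvLEAMshort, residues 58–181 of the group 3 late-embryogenesis abundant protein LEAM from Ramazzottius varieornatus. LEAM is annotated as a mitochondrial heat-soluble protein that acts as a molecular shield under water-deficient conditions. The insert was introduced by Gibson cloning and carries an N-terminal 6xHis tag for affinity purification. The annotation software labels this tag region as a short fragment of a composite His-containing tag. Expression is driven by a T7 promoter followed directly by a lac operator, with the phage T7 gene 10 ribosome binding site upstream of the coding sequence and a T7 terminator downstream. A plasmid-borne lacI gene supplies the lac repressor, which keeps transcription off until IPTG is added. Expression therefore requires a host that provides T7 RNA polymerase. The associated publication examines small LEA proteins as protectants against air–water interface damage to fragile samples during cryo-EM grid plunge freezing, so the plasmid is evidently intended to produce recombinant RvLEAMshort for that use.
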