Addgene plasmid #218122: pET15b-RvLEAMshort
Purpose: Expresses truncated RvLEAM protein under IPTG induction in bacterial host cells.
Depositing lab: Ci Ji Lim. Publication: Small LEA proteins as an effective air-water interface protectant for fragile samples during cryo-EM grid plunge freezing. Abe KM, Lim CJ. bioRxiv [Preprint]. 2024 Feb 11:2024.02.06.579238. doi: 10.1101/2024.02.06.579238. PubMed 38370693.
Backbone
  Vector backbone: pET-15b
  Backbone manufacturer: Novagen/Millipore
  Backbone size w/o insert (bp): 5708
  Total vector size (bp): 6078
  Vector type: Bacterial Expression
Growth in bacteria
  Bacterial resistance: Ampicillin, 100 μg/mL
  Growth temperature: 37°C
  Growth strain: DH5alpha
  Copy number: Unknown
Gene/Insert
  Gene/Insert name: RvLEAMshort (alt name: Group 3 late-embryogenesis abundant protein, LEAM)
  Species: Ramazzottius varieornatus
  Insert size (bp): 441
  Mutation: Truncated form (58-181aa)
  Promoter: T7
  Tag / fusion protein: 6xHIS (N terminal on insert)
  Cloning method: Gibson Cloning
  Sequencing primers: 5′ TAATACGACTCACTATAGGG; 3′ GCTAGTTATTGCTCAGCGG
Terms and licenses: Academic/Nonprofit Terms; Industry Terms: Not Available to Industry
Depositor comments: Please visit https://www.biorxiv.org/content/10.1101/2024.02.06.579238v2 for bioRxiv preprint.
How to cite: pET15b-RvLEAMshort was a gift from Ci Ji Lim (Addgene plasmid # 218122 ; http://n2t.net/addgene:218122 ; RRID:Addgene_218122)
